Addgene plasmid #125053: pKmK.T1
Purpose: Storage plasmid for K.marxianus terminator; type 4 part
Depositing lab: John Morrissey. Depositing organization: University College Cork. Publication: Biological Parts for Kluyveromyces marxianus Synthetic Biology. Rajkumar AS, Varela JA, Juergens H, Daran JG, Morrissey JP. Front Bioeng Biotechnol. 2019 May 7;7:97. doi: 10.3389/fbioe.2019.00097. eCollection 2019. PubMed 31134195.
Backbone
  Vector backbone: YTK001
  Backbone manufacturer: Dueber lab, UC Berkeley
  Backbone size w/o insert (bp): 1667
  Vector type: Yeast Expression, Synthetic Biology
Growth in bacteria
  Bacterial resistance: Chloramphenicol, 25 μg/mL
  Growth temperature: 37°C
  Growth strain: DH5alpha
  Copy number: High Copy
Gene/Insert
  Gene/Insert name: INU1 terminator
  Insert size (bp): 250
  Cloning method: Restriction Enzyme; 5′ cloning site BsmBI (destroyed during cloning); 3′ cloning site BsmBI (destroyed during cloning)
  Sequencing primers: 5′ tttgctggccttttgctc; 3′ catctggatttgttcagaacg
Terms and licenses: Academic/Nonprofit Terms; Industry Terms: Not Available to Industry
Depositor comments: Contains the appropriate YTK-compatible Golden Gate overhangs for a type 4 part Please note that the minor differences between the Addgene NGS results and depositor's annotated sequence do not affect the plasmid function.
How to cite: pKmK.T1 was a gift from John Morrissey (Addgene plasmid # 125053 ; http://n2t.net/addgene:125053 ; RRID:Addgene_125053)
