[The description below was written by a language model from this plasmid's Addgene catalogue record and pLannotate feature annotations shown in this document.]
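Description:
pKmK.T1 is a small part-storage plasmid from a Kluyveromyces marxianus synthetic biology toolkit. It holds the INU1 terminator as a type 4 part in the format of the modular yeast toolkit (YTK) Golden Gate system. It is built on the YTK001 part-entry backbone (about 1.7 kb), into which the roughly 250 bp terminator was inserted through BsmBI sites that were destroyed during cloning. The sequenced plasmid is 1,916 nt long, which fits backbone plus insert. According to the depositor, the insert is flanked by the YTK-compatible overhangs appropriate for a type 4 part, so it can be released and joined in the terminator position downstream of a coding sequence when transcription units are assembled hierarchically.

The plasmid is maintained only in E. coli. The feature table shows a high-copy ColE1/pUC-type origin and a chloramphenicol acetyltransferase (cat) gene driven by its own promoter and followed by a lambda t0 terminator, giving chloramphenicol selection. No yeast origin, centromere or yeast selectable marker is annotated, consistent with its role as a storage vector rather than a plasmid used directly in yeast, despite the "yeast expression" category in the catalogue. The automated annotation does not label the INU1 terminator itself. It does flag a 20 nt match to the S. cerevisiae TEF1 promoter within the region where the insert presumably lies, which is most likely a chance short similarity rather than a functional promoter. The depositor notes that minor differences between the sequencing result and their annotated sequence do not affect function. The plasmid's typical use is as a source of a native K. marxianus terminator for building expression cassettes in that yeast.
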