Features (pLannotate 1.2.2; 5 found; start..end, strand, type, name):
     41..60      -  promoter       TEF1 promoter (fragment): S. cerevisiae TEF1; promoter for EF-1α
    281..315     -  terminator     lambda t0 terminator: minimal transcription terminator from phage lambda (Scholtissek and Grosse, 1987)
    389..1045    -  CDS            cat: CAT_ECOLX - Experimental evidence at protein level: Swiss-Prot protein existence level 1. This enzyme is an effector of chloramphenicol resistance in bacteria. From Escherichia coli. This protein is used as a marker in many commonly used cloning vectors, such as pACYC184.
   1046..1143    -  promoter       cat promoter: promoter of the E. coli cat gene encoding chloramphenicol acetyltransferase
   1227..1815    +  rep_origin     ori: high-copy-number ColE1/pMB1/pBR322/pUC origin of replication
>Addgene plasmid #125053 | pKmK.T1 | addgene full sequence | sequence record 244837 | Addgene NGS Result
TCGGTCTCAATCCTCTGATCTGCTTACTTTACTAACGACAAAAAAAATCAAAAAAAAAAAAAAAACAATC
AGTCCTTCTCTTCTTACGATATGATATGATTAAATGATGCTATGAAATCATCTTCTTCTTAACTTTCTTA
AATCTTACACGTCACTTACTCTATATACCCGTTTAGCTTTGCCTGGTCACAGCGACATTTTATATAAGTG
TACGTATTTTCTTTTTTTTTTTAAAAAATTTCTATTCTAACCTTAGAAAGGTGGCTGTGAGACCAGACCA
ATAAAAAACGCCCGGCGGCAACCGAGCGTTCTGAACAAATCCAGATGGAGTTCTGAGGTCATTACTGGAT
CTATCAACAGGAGTCCAAGCGAGCTCGATATCAAATTACGCCCCGCCCTGCCACTCATCGCAGTACTGTT
GTAATTCATTAAGCATTCTGCCGACATGGAAGCCATCACAAACGGCATGATGAACCTGAATCGCCAGCGG
CATCAGCACCTTGTCGCCTTGCGTATAATATTTGCCCATGGTGAAAACGGGGGCGAAGAAGTTGTCCATA
TTGGCCACGTTTAAATCAAAACTGGTGAAACTCACCCAGGGATTGGCTGAAACGAAAAACATATTCTCAA
TAAACCCTTTAGGGAAATAGGCCAGGTTTTCACCGTAACACGCCACATCTTGCGAATATATGTGTAGAAA
CTGCCGGAAATCGTCGTGGTATTCACTCCAGAGCGATGAAAACGTTTCAGTTTGCTCATGGAAAACGGTG
TAACAAGGGTGAACACTATCCCATATCACCAGCTCACCGTCTTTCATTGCCATACGAAATTCCGGATGAG
CATTCATCAGGCGGGCAAGAATGTGAATAAAGGCCGGATAAAACTTGTGCTTATTTTTCTTTACGGTCTT
TAAAAAGGCCGTAATATCCAGCTGAACGGTCTGGTTATAGGTACATTGAGCAACTGACTGAAATGCCTCA
AAATGTTCTTTACGATGCCATTGGGATATATCAACGGTGGTATATCCAGTGATTTTTTTCTCCATTTTAG
CTTCCTTAGCTCCTGAAAATCTCGATAACTCAAAAAATACGCCCGGTAGTGATCTTATTTCATTATGGTG
AAAGTTGGAACCTCTTACGTGCCCGATCAATCATGACCAAAATCCCTTAACGTGAGTTTTCGTTCCACTG
AGCGTCAGACCCCGTAGAAAAGATCAAAGGATCTTCTTGAGATCCTTTTTTTCTGCGCGTAATCTGCTGC
TTGCAAACAAAAAAACCACCGCTACCAGCGGTGGTTTGTTTGCCGGATCAAGAGCTACCAACTCTTTTTC
CGAAGGTAACTGGCTTCAGCAGAGCGCAGATACCAAATACTGTTCTTCTAGTGTAGCCGTAGTTAGGCCA
CCACTTCAAGAACTCTGTAGCACCGCCTACATACCTCGCTCTGCTAATCCTGTTACCAGTGGCTGCTGCC
AGTGGCGATAAGTCGTGTCTTACCGGGTTGGACTCAAGACGATAGTTACCGGATAAGGCGCAGCGGTCGG
GCTGAACGGGGGGTTCGTGCACACAGCCCAGCTTGGAGCGAACGACCTACACCGAACTGAGATACCTACA
GCGTGAGCTATGAGAAAGCGCCACGCTTCCCGAAGGGAGAAAGGCGGACAGGTATCCGGTAAGCGGCAGG
GTCGGAACAGGAGAGCGCACGAGGGAGCTTCCAGGGGGAAACGCCTGGTATCTTTATAGTCCTGTCGGGT
TTCGCCACCTCTGACTTGAGCGTCGATTTTTGTGATGCTCGTCAGGGGGGCGGAGCCTATGGAAAAACGC
CAGCAACGCGGCCTTTTTACGGTTCCTGGCCTTTTGCTGGCCTTTTGCTCACATGTTCTTTCCTGCGTTA
TCCCCTGATTCTGTGGATAACCGTAG
